Addgene plasmid #14464: pRU1099
Depositing lab: Philip Poole. Depositing organization: University of Reading. Publication: A family of promoter probe vectors incorporating autofluorescent and chromogenic reporter proteins for studying gene expression in Gram-negative bacteria. Karunakaran R, Mauchline TH, Hosie AH, Poole PS. Microbiology. 2005 Oct . 151(Pt 10):3249-56. 10.1099/mic.0.28311-0 PubMed 16207908.
Backbone
  Vector backbone: pbbr
  Backbone size w/o insert (bp): 4500
  Vector type: Bacterial Expression
  Selectable markers: Gentamicin
Growth in bacteria
  Bacterial resistance: Gentamicin, 10 μg/mL
  Growth temperature: 37°C
  Growth strain: DH5alpha
  Copy number: High Copy
Gene/Insert
  Gene/Insert name: unstable gfp-mut3.1 AAV
  Species: Aequorea
  Insert size (bp): 717
  GenBank ID: aj851280
  Cloning method: Restriction Enzyme; 5′ cloning site SpeI (not destroyed); 3′ cloning site SacI (not destroyed)
  Sequencing primers: 5′ cggtttacaagcataaagc; 3′ TACTCATTTTTTCTTCCTCCACTAG
Terms and licenses: Academic/Nonprofit Terms; Industry Terms: Not Available to Industry
Depositor comments: Use gentamicin at 10 ug/mL.
How to cite: pRU1099 was a gift from Philip Poole (Addgene plasmid # 14464 ; http://n2t.net/addgene:14464 ; RRID:Addgene_14464)
