[The description below was written by a language model from this plasmid's Addgene catalogue record and pLannotate feature annotations shown in this document.]
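Description:
pRU1099 is a broad-host-range promoter probe vector built on a pBBR-type backbone and intended for studying gene expression in Gram-negative bacteria. It replicates through the pBBR1 oriV and its cognate Rep protein, both annotated in the 5,384 nt depositor sequence, which allows maintenance in E. coli, where the record lists it as high copy, as well as in a wide range of other Gram-negative hosts. Selection is by gentamicin, conferred by the aacC1 gentamicin acetyltransferase gene. A class 1 integron Pc promoter is annotated nearby in the same orientation and likely drives it. Short annotated fragments of chloramphenicol and tetracycline resistance genes and of an M13 origin appear to be non-functional remnants of the vector's construction history.

The payload is a promoterless reporter, an unstable version of gfp-mut3.1 from Aequorea, cloned between retained SpeI and SacI sites. The automated annotation labels the roughly 714 bp reading frame as an unrelated fluorescent protein (hfriFP). Its size and position match the catalogued GFP insert, so this label is most likely a mis-call. Directly after the coding sequence is a fragment annotated as an ssrA degradation tag. The tool names it as the LVA variant, whereas the catalogue specifies AAV. Such C-terminal tags direct the protein to the ClpXP and ClpAP proteases, which shortens its half-life so that fluorescence tracks current promoter activity rather than accumulated protein. A fragment of the pBluescript polylinker lies upstream of the reporter and provides sites for inserting candidate promoter fragments, and an rrnB T1 terminator downstream ends transcription. No promoter is annotated upstream of the reporter, consistent with its role in reporting transient or dynamic promoter activity.
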