Features (pLannotate 1.2.2; 11 found; start..end, strand, type, name):
    232..254     -  misc_feature   MCS (fragment): pBluescript multiple cloning site
    326..1039    +  CDS            hfriFP: hfriFP is a fluorescent protein published in 2013, derived from Herbaspirillum frisingense.
   1043..1063    +  CDS            ssrA tag (LVA) (fragment): C-terminal peptide that mediates degradation in bacteria through the ClpXP and ClpAP proteases (McGinness et al., 2006) mutant LVA variant that confers accelerated degradation under some conditions (Andersen et al., 1998)
   1107..1193    +  terminator     rrnB T1 terminator: Escherichia coli rrnB; transcription terminator T1 from the E. coli rrnB gene
   1333..1394    -  rep_origin     M13 ori (fragment): M13 bacteriophage origin of replication; arrow indicates direction of (+) strand synthesis
   1394..1423    +  CDS            CmR (fragment): chloramphenicol acetyltransferase confers resistance to chloramphenicol
   1752..1821    -  CDS            TcR (fragment): tetracycline efflux protein; tet; confers resistance to tetracycline
   1882..2544    -  CDS            pBBR1 Rep: replication protein for the broad-host-range plasmid pBBR1 from Bordetella bronchiseptica
   2545..3314    -  rep_origin     pBBR1 oriV: replication origin of the broad-host-range plasmid pBBR1 from Bordetella bronchiseptica; requires the pBBR1 Rep protein for replication
   4597..5130    -  CDS            GmR: gentamycin acetyltransferase; aacC1; confers resistance to gentamycin
   5319..5347    -  promoter       Pc promoter: intI1 (promoter lies within the coding sequence); class 1 integron promoter
>Addgene plasmid #14464 | pRU1099 | depositor full sequence | sequence record 8098 | Author sequence
CCATGGGCAAATGGGATTGGCTTTACTAAGCTGATCCGGTGGATGACCTTTTGAATGACCTTTAATAGAT
TATATTACTAATTAATTGGGGACCCTAGAGGTCCCCTTTTTTATTTTAAAAATTTTTTCACAAAACGGTT
TACAAGCATAAAGCTTGCTCAATCAATCACCGGATCTAGATATCGATTAATTAAGTCGACATCTAGAGTT
TAAACTTTAATTAAGCCCGGGCTGCAGCCCGGGGGATCCACTAGGTTAACGCATGCGGGCCCGGTACCAG
GCCTAGATAGATAGAGAGAGAGAGAGACTAGTGGAGGAAGAAAAAATGCGTAAAGGAGAAGAACTTTTCA
CTGGAGTTGTCCCAATTCTTGTTGAATTAGATGGTGATGTTAATGGGCACAAATTTTCTGTCAGTGGAGA
GGGTGAAGGTGATGCAACATACGGAAAACTTACCCTTAAATTTATTTGCACTACTGGAAAACTACCTGTT
CCATGGCCAACACTTGTCACTACTTTCGGTTATGGTGTTCAATGCTTTGCGAGATACCCAGATCATATGA
AACGGCATGACTTTTTCAAGAGTGCCATGCCCGAAGGTTATGTACAGGAAAGAACTATATTTTTCAAAGA
TGACGGGAACTACAAGACACGTGCTGAAGTCAAGTTTGAAGGTGATACCCTTGTTAATAGAATCGAGTTA
AAAGGTATTGATTTTAAAGAAGATGGAAACATTCTTGGACACAAATTGGAATACAACTATAACTCACACA
ATGTATACATCATGGCAGACAAACAAAAGAATGGAATCAAAGTTAACTTCAAAATTAGACACAACATTGA
AGATGGAAGCGTTCAACTAGCAGACCATTATCAACAAAATACTCCAATTGGCGATGGCCCTGTCCTTTTA
CCAGACAACCATTACCTGTCCACACAATCTGCCCTTTCGAAAGATCCCAACGAAAAGAGAGACCACATGG
TCCTTCTTGAGTTTGTAACAGCTGCTGGGATTACACATGGCATGGATGAACTATACAAAGCAGCAAACGA
CGAAAACTACGCTGCAGCAGTTTAATGAGCTCTACAAATAATGAATTCCCAGGCATCAAATAAAACGAAA
GGCTCAGTCGAAAGACTGGGCCTTTCGTTTTATCTGTTGTTTGTCGGTGAACGCTCTCCTGAGTAGGACA
AATCCGCCGGGAGCGGATTTGAACGTTGCGAAGCAACGGCCCGGAGGGTGGCGGGCAGGACGCCCGCCAT
AAACTGCCAGGGAATTCCAACTGAGCGCCGGTCGCTACCATTACCAACTTGTCTGGTGTCAAAAATAATA
GGATTTTGTTAAAATTCGCGTTAAATTTTTGTTAAATCAGCTCATTTTTTAACCAATAGGCCGACTGCGA
TGAGTGGCAGGGCGGGGCGTAATTTTTTTAAGGCAGTTATTGGTGCCCTTAAACGCCTGGTGCTACGCCT
GAATAAGTGATAATAAGCGGATGAATGGCAGAAATTCGAAAGCAAATTCGACCCGGTCGTCGGTTCAGGG
CAGGGTCGTTAAATAGCCGCTTATGTCTATTGCTGGTTTACCGGTTTATTGACTACCGGAAGCAGTGTGA
CCGTGTGCTTCTCAAATGCCTGAGGCCAGTTTGCTCAGGCTCTCCCCGTGGAGGTAATAATTGACGATAT
GATCATTTATTCTGCCTCCCAGAGCCTGATAAAAACGGTGAATCCGTTAGCGAGGTGCCGCCGGCTTCCA
TTCAGGTCGAGGTGGCCCGGCTCCATGCACCGCGACGCAACGCGGGGAGGCAGACAAGGTATAGGGCGGC
GAGGCGGCTACAGCCGATAGTCTGGAACAGCGCACTTACGGGTTGCTGCGCAACCCAAGTGCTACCGGCG
CGGCAGCGTGACCCGTGTCGGCGGCTCCAACGGCTCGCCATCGTCCAGAAAACACGGCTCATCGGGCATC
GGCAGGCGCTGCTGCCCGCGCCGTTCCCATTCCTCCGTTTCGGTCAAGGCTGGCAGGTCTGGTTCCATGC
CCGGAATGCCGGGCTGGCTGGGCGGCTCCTCGCCGGGGCCGGTCGGTAGTTGCTGCTCGCCCGGATACAG
GGTCGGGATGCGGCGCAGGTCGCCATGCCCCAACAGCGATTCGTCCTGGTCGTCGTGATCAACCACCACG
GCGGCACTGAACACCGACAGGCGCAACTGGTCGCGGGGCTGGCCCCACGCCACGCGGTCATTGACCACGT
AGGCCGACACGGTGCCGGGGCCGTTGAGCTTCACGACGGAGATCCAGCGCTCGGCCACCAAGTCCTTGAC
TGCGTATTGGACCGTCCGCAAAGAACGTCCGATGAGCTTGGAAAGTGTCTTCTGGCTGACCACCACGGCG
TTCTGGTGGCCCATCTGCGCCACGAGGTGATGCAGCAGCATTGCCGCCGTGGGTTTCCTCGCAATAAGCC
CGGCCCACGCCTCATGCGCTTTGCGTTCCGTTTGCACCCAGTGACCGGGCTTGTTCTTGGCTTGAATGCC
GATTTCTCTGGACTGCGTGGCCATGCTTATCTCCATGCGGTAGGGTGCCGCACGGTTGCGGCACCATGCG
CAATCAGCTGCAACTTTTCGGCAGCGCGACAACAATTATGCGTTGCGTAAAAGTGGCAGTCAATTACAGA
TTTTCTTTAACCTACGCAATGAGCTATTGCGGGGGGTGCCGCAATGAGCTGTTGCGTACCCCCCTTTTTT
AAGTTGTTGATTTTTAAGTCTTTCGCATTTCGCCCTATATCTAGTTCTTTGGTGCCCAAAGAAGGGCACC
CCTGCGGGGTTCCCCCACGCCTTCGGCGCGGCTCCCCCTCCGGCAAAAAGTGGCCCCTCCGGGGCTTGTT
GATCGACTGCGCGGCCTTCGGCCTTGCCCAAGGTGGCGCTGCCCCCTTGGAACCCCCGCACTCGCCGCCG
TGAGGCTCGGGGGGCAGGCGGGCGGGCTTCGCCTTCGACTGCCCCCACTCGCATAGGCTTGGGTCGTTCC
AGGCGCGTCAAGGCCAAGCCGCTGCGCGGTCGCTGCGCGAGCCTTGACCCGCCTTCCACTTGGTGTCCAA
CCGGCAAGCGAAGCGCGCAGGCCGCAGGCCGGAGGCTTTTCCCCAGAGAAAATTAAAAAAATTGATGGGG
CAAGGCCGCAGGCCGCGCAGTTGGAGCCGGTGGGTATGTGGTCGAAGGCTGGGTAGCCGGTGGGCAATCC
CTGTGGTCAAGCTCGTGGGCAGGCGCAGCCTGTCCATCAGCTTGTCCAGCAGGGTTGTCCACGGGCCGAG
CGAAGCGAGCCAGCCGGTGGCCGCTCGCGGCCATCGTCCACATATCCACGGGCTGGCAAGGGAGCGCAGC
GACCGCGCAGGGCGAAGCCCGGAGAGCAAGCCCGTAGGGCGCCGCAGCCGCCGTAGGCGGTCACGACTTT
GCGAAGCAAAGTCTAGTGAGTATACTCAAGCATTGAGTGGCCCGCCGGAGGCACCGCCTTGCGCTGCCCC
CGTCGAGCCGGTTGGACACCAAAAGGGAGGGGCAGGCATGGCGGCATACGCGATCATGCGATGCAAGAAG
CTGGCGAAAATGGGCAACGTGGCGGCCAGTCTCAAGCACGCCTACCGCGAGCGCGAGACGCCCAACGCTG
ACGCCAGCAGGACGCCAGAGAACGAGCACTGGGCGGCCAGCAGCACCGATGAAGCGATGGGCCGACTGCG
CGAGTTGCTGCCAGAGAAGCGGCGCAAGGACGCTGTGTTGGCGGTCGAGTACGTCATGACGGCCAGCCCG
GAATGGTGGAAGTCGGCCAGCCAAGAACAGCAGGCGGCGTTCTTCGAGAAGGCGCACAAGTGGCTGGCGG
ACAAGTACGGGGCGGATCGCATCGTGACGGCCAGCATCCACCGTGACGAAACCAGCCCGCACATGACCGC
GTTCGTGGTGCCGCTGACGCAGGACGGCAGGCTGTCGGCCAAGGAGTTCATCGGCAACAAAGCGCAGATG
ACCCGCGACCAGACCACGTTTGCGGCCGCTGTGGCCGATCTAGGGCTGCAACGGGGCATCGAGGGCAGCA
AGGCACGTCACACGCGCATTCAGGCGTTCTACGAGGCCCTGGAGCGGCCACCAGTGGGCCACGTCACCAT
CAGCCCGCAAGCGGTCGAGCCACGCGCCTATGCACCGCAGGGATTGGCCGAAAAGCTGGGAATCTCAAAG
CGCGTTGAGACGCCGGAAGCCGTGGCCGACCGGCTGACAAAAGCGGTTCGGCAGGGGTATGAGCCTGCCC
TACAGGCCGCCGCAGGAGCGCGTGAGATGCGCAAGAAGGCCGATCAAGCCCAAGAGACGGCCCGAGACCT
TCGGGAGCGCCTGAAGCCCGTTCTGGACGCCCTGGGGCCGTTGAATCGGGATATGCAGGCCAAGGCCGCC
GCGATCATCAAGGCCGTGGGCGAAAAGCTGCTGACGGAACAGCGGGAAGTCCAGCGCCAGAAACAGGCCC
AGCGCCAGCAGGAACGCGGGCGCGCACATTTCCCCGAAAAGTGCCACCTGGCGGCGTTGTGACAATTTAC
CGAACAACTCCGCGGCCGGGAAGCCGATCTCGGCTTGAACGAATTGTTAGGTGGCGGTACTTGGGTCGAT
ATCAAAGTGCATCACTTCTTCCCGTATGCCCAACTTTGTATAGAGAGCCACTGCGGGATCGTCACCGTAA
TCTGCTTGCACGTAGATCACATAAGCACCAAGCGCGTTGGCCTCATGCTTGAGGAGATTGATGAGCGCGG
TGGCAATGCCCTGCCTCCGGTGCTCGCCGGAGACTGCGAGATCATAGATATAGATCTCACTACGCGGCTG
CTCAAACCTGGGCAGAACGTAAGCCGCGAGAGCGCCAACAACCGCTTCTTGGTCGAAGGCAGCAAGCGCG
ATGAATGTCTTACTACGGAGCAAGTTCCCGAGGTAATCGGAGTCCGGCTGATGTTGGGAGTAGGTGGCTA
CGTCTCCGAACTCACGACCGAAAAGATCAAGAGCAGCCCGCATGGATTTGACTTGGTCAGGGCCGAGCCT
ACATGTGCGAATGATGCCCATACTTGAGCCACCTAACTTTGTTTTAGGGCGACTGCCCTGCTGCGTAACA
TCGTTGCTGCTGCGTAACATCGTTGCTGCTCCATAACATCAAACATCGACCCACGGCGTAACGCGCTTGC
TGCTTGGATGCCCGAGGCATAGACTGTACAAAAAAACAGTCATAACAAGCCATGAAAACCGCCACTGCGC
CGTTACCACCGCTGCGTTCGGTCAAGGTTCTGGACCAGTTGCGTGAGCGCATACGCTACTTGCATTACAG
TTTACGAACCGAACAGGCTTATGTCAACTGGGTTCGTGCCTTCATCCGTTTCCACGGTGTGCGT
