>Addgene plasmid #14464 | pRU1099 | addgene partial sequence | sequence record 20343 | 14464 with pRU1064-F (cggtttacaagcataaagc)
GATTAATTAAGTCGACATCTAGAGTTTAAACTTTAATTAAGCCCGGGCTGCAGCCCGGGGGATCCACTAG
GTTAACGCATGCGGCCCGGTACCAGGCCTAGATAGATAGAGAGAGAGAGAGACTAGTGGAGGAAGAAAAA
ATGCGTAAAGGAGAAGAACTTTTCACTGGAGTTGTCCCAATTCTTGTTGAATTAGATGGTGATGTTAATG
GGCACAAATTTTCTGTCAGTGGAGAGGGTGAAGGTGATGCAACATACGGAAAACTTACCCTTAAATTTAT
TTGCACTACTGGAAAACTACCTGTTCCATGGCCAACACTTGTCACTACTTTCGGTTATGGTGTTCAATGC
TTTGCGAGATACCCAGATCATATGAAACAGCATGACTTTTTCAAGAGTGCCATGCCCGAAGGTTATGTAC
AGGAAAGAACTATATTTTTCAAAGATGACGGGAACTACAAGACACGTGCTGAAGTCAAGTTTGAAGGTGG
TACCCTTGTTAATAGAATCGAGTTAAAAGGTATTGATTTTAAAGAAGATGGAAACATTCTTGGACACAAA
TTGGAATACAACTATAACTCACACAATGTATACATCATGGCAGACAAACAAAAGAATGGAATCAAAGTTA
ACTTCAAAATTAGACACAACATTGAAGATGGAAGCGTTCAACTAGCAGACCATTATCAACAAAATACTCC
AATTGGCGATGGCCCTGTCCTTTTACCAGACAACCATTACCTGTCCACACAATCTGCCCTTTCGAAAGAT
CCCAACGAAAAGAGAGACCACATGGTCCTTCTTGAGTTTGTAACAGCTGCTGGGATTACACATGGCATGG
ATGAACTATACAAAAGGCCTGCAGCAGTTT
